>Addgene plasmid #238729 | NanoLuc-RBM39 Vector | addgene full sequence | sequence record 479217 | Addgene NGS Result
TCAATATTGGCCATTAGCCATATTATTCATTGGTTATATAGCATAAATCAATATTGGCTATTGGCCATTG
CATACGTTGTATCTATATCATAATATGTACATTTATATTGGCTCATGTCCAATATGACCGCCATGTTGGC
ATTGATTATTGACTAGTTATTAATAGTAATCAATTACGGGGTCATTAGTTCATAGCCCATATATGGAGTT
CCGCGTTACATAACTTACGGTAAATGGCCCGCCTGGCTGACCGCCCAACGACCCCCGCCCATTGACGTCA
ATAATGACGTATGTTCCCATAGTAACGCCAATAGGGACTTTCCATTGACGTCAATGGGTGGAGTATTTAC
GGTAAACTGCCCACTTGGCAGTACATCAAGTGTATCATATGCCAAGTCCGCCCCCTATTGACGTCAATGA
CGGTAAATGGCCCGCCTGGCATTATGCCCAGTACATGACCTTACGGGACTTTCCTACTTGGCAGTACATC
TACGTATTAGTCATCGCTATTACCATGGTGATGCGGTTTTGGCAGTACACCAATGGGCGTGGATAGCGGT
TTGACTCACGGGGATTTCCAAGTCTCCACCCCATTGACGTCAATGGGAGTTTGTTTTGGCACCAAAATCA
ACGGGACTTTCCAAAATGTCGTAATAACCCCGCCCCGTTGACGCAAATGGGCGGTAGGCGTGTACGGTGG
GAGGTCTATATAAGCAGAGCTGGTTTAGTGAACCGTCAGATCACTAGAAGCTTTATTGCGGTAGTTTATC
ACAGTTAAATTGCTAACGCAGTCAGTGCTTCTGACACAACAGTCTCGAACTTAAGCTGCAGAAGTTGGTC
GTGAGGCACTGGGCAGGTAAGTATCAAGGTTACAAGACAGGTTTAAGGAGACCAATAGAAACTGGGCTTG
TCGAGACAGAGAAGACTCTTGCGTTTCTGATAGGCACCTATTGGTCTTACTGACATCCACTTTGCCTTTC
TCTCCACAGGTGTCCACTCCCAGTTCAATTACAGCTCTTAAGGCTAGAGTATTAATACGACTCACTATAG
GGCTAGCGCTCACCATGGTCTTCACACTCGAAGATTTCGTTGGGGACTGGCGACAGACAGCCGGCTACAA
CCTGGACCAAGTCCTTGAACAGGGAGGTGTGTCCAGTTTGTTTCAGAATCTCGGGGTGTCCGTAACTCCG
ATCCAAAGGATTGTCCTGAGCGGTGAAAATGGGCTGAAGATCGACATCCATGTCATCATCCCGTATGAAG
GTCTGAGCGGCGACCAAATGGGCCAGATCGAAAAAATTTTTAAGGTGGTGTACCCTGTGGATGATCATCA
CTTTAAGGTGATCCTGCACTATGGCACACTGGTAATCGACGGGGTTACGCCGAACATGATCGACTATTTC
GGACGGCCGTATGAAGGCATCGCCGTGTTCGACGGCAAAAAGATCACTGTAACAGGGACCCTGTGGAACG
GCAACAAAATTATCGACGAGCGCCTGATCAACCCCGACGGCTCCCTGCTGTTCCGAGTAACCATCAACGG
AGTGACCGGCTGGCGGCTGTGCGAACGCATTCTGGCGGGCTCGAGCGGCGCGATCGCCATGGCAGACGAT
ATTGATATTGAAGCAATGCTTGAGGCTCCTTACAAGAAGGATGAGAACAAGTTGAGCAGTGCCAACGGCC
ATGAAGAACGTAGCAAAAAGAGGAAAAAAAGCAAGAGCAGAAGTCGTAGTCATGAACGAAAGAGAAGCAA
AAGTAAGGAACGGAAGCGAAGTAGAGACAGAGAAAGGAAAAAGAGCAAAAGCCGTGAAAGAAAGCGAAGT
AGAAGCAAAGAGAGGCGACGGAGCCGCTCAAGAAGTCGAGATCGAAGATTTAGAGGCCGCTACAGAAGTC
CTTACTCCGGACCAAAATTTAACAGTGCCATCCGAGGAAAGATTGGGTTGCCTCATAGCATCAAATTAAG
CAGACGACGTTCCCGAAGCAAAAGTCCATTCAGAAAAGACAAGAGCCCTGTGAGAGAACCTATTGATAAT
TTAACTCCTGAGGAAAGAGATGCAAGGACAGTCTTCTGTATGCAGCTGGCGGCAAGAATTCGACCAAGGG
ATTTGGAAGAGTTTTTCTCTACAGTAGGAAAGGTTCGAGATGTGAGGATGATTTCTGACAGAAATTCAAG
ACGTTCCAAAGGAATTGCTTATGTGGAGTTCGTCGATGTTAGCTCAGTGCCTCTAGCAATAGGATTAACT
GGCCAACGAGTTTTAGGCGTGCCAATCATAGTACAGGCATCACAGGCAGAAAAAAACAGAGCTGCAGCAA
TGGCAAACAATTTACAAAAGGGAAGTGCTGGACCTATGAGGCTTTATGTGGGCTCATTACACTTCAACAT
AACTGAAGATATGCTTCGTGGGATCTTTGAGCCTTTTGGAAGAATTGAAAGTATCCAGCTGATGATGGAC
AGTGAAACTGGTCGATCCAAGGGATATGGATTTATTACATTTTCTGACTCAGAATGTGCCAAAAAGGCTT
TGGAACAACTTAATGGATTTGAACTAGCAGGAAGACCAATGAAAGTTGGTCATGTTACTGAACGTACTGA
TGCTTCGAGTGCTAGTTCATTTTTGGACAGTGATGAACTGGAAAGGACTGGAATTGATTTGGGAACAACT
GGTCGTCTTCAGTTAATGGCAAGACTTGCAGAGGGTACAGGTTTGCAGATTCCGCCAGCAGCACAGCAAG
CTCTACAGATGAGTGGCTCTTTGGCATTTGGTGCTGTGGCAGAATTCTCTTTTGTTATAGATTTGCAAAC
AAGACTTTCCCAGCAGACTGAAGCTTCAGCTTTAGCTGCAGCTGCCTCTGTTCAGCCACTTGCAACACAA
TGTTTCCAACTCTCTAACATGTTTAACCCTCAAACAGAAGAAGAAGTTGGATGGGATACCGAGATTAAGG
ATGATGTGATTGAAGAATGTAATAAACATGGAGGAGTTATTCATATTTATGTTGACAAAAATTCAGCTCA
GGGCAATGTGTATGTGAAGTGCCCATCAATTGCTGCAGCTATTGCTGCTGTCAATGCATTGCATGGCAGG
TGGTTTGCTGGTAAAATGATAACAGCAGCATATGTACCTCTTCCAACTTACCACAACCTGTTTCCTGATT
CTATGACAGCAACACAGCTACTGGTTCCAAGTAGACGAGTTTAAACGAATTCGGGCTCGGTACCCGGGGA
TCCTCTAGAGTCGACCTGCAGGCATGCAAGCTGATCCGGCTGCTAACAAAGCCCGAAAGGAAGCTGAGTT
GGCTGCTGCCACCGCTGAGCAATAACTAGCATAACCCCTTGGGGCGGCCGCTTCGAGCAGACATGATAAG
ATACATTGATGAGTTTGGACAAACCACAACTAGAATGCAGTGAAAAAAATGCTTTATTTGTGAAATTTGT
GATGCTATTGCTTTATTTGTAACCATTATAAGCTGCAATAAACAAGTTAACAACAACAATTGCATTCATT
TTATGTTTCAGGTTCAGGGGGAGATGTGGGAGGTTTTTTTAAGCAAGTAAAACCTCTACAAATGTGGTAA
AATCGAATTTTAACAAAATATTAACGCTTACAATTTCCTGATGCGGTATTTTCTCCTTACGCATCTGTGC
GGTATTTCACACCGCATACGCGGATCTGCGCAGCACCATGGCCTGAAATAACCTCTGAAAGAGGAACTTG
GTTAGGTACCTTCTGAGGCGGAAAGAACCAGCTGTGGAATGTGTGTCAGTTAGGGTGTGGAAAGTCCCCA
GGCTCCCCAGCAGGCAGAAGTATGCAAAGCATGCATCTCAATTAGTCAGCAACCAGGTGTGGAAAGTCCC
CAGGCTCCCCAGCAGGCAGAAGTATGCAAAGCATGCATCTCAATTAGTCAGCAACCATAGTCCCGCCCCT
AACTCCGCCCATCCCGCCCCTAACTCCGCCCAGTTCCGCCCATTCTCCGCCCCATGGCTGACTAATTTTT
TTTATTTATGCAGAGGCCGAGGCCGCCTCGGCCTCTGAGCTATTCCAGAAGTAGTGAGGAGGCTTTTTTG
GAGGCCTAGGCTTTTGCAAAAAGCTCGATTCTTCTGACACTAGCGCCACCATGAAGAAGCCCGAACTCAC
CGCTACCAGCGTTGAAAAATTTCTCATCGAGAAGTTCGACAGTGTGAGCGACCTGATGCAGTTGTCGGAG
GGCGAAGAGAGCCGAGCCTTCAGCTTCGATGTCGGCGGACGCGGCTATGTACTGCGGGTGAATAGCTGCG
CTGATGGCTTCTACAAAGACCGCTACGTGTACCGCCACTTCGCCAGCGCTGCACTACCCATCCCCGAAGT
GTTGGACATCGGCGAGTTCAGCGAGAGCCTGACATACTGCATCAGTAGACGCGCCCAAGGCGTTACTCTC
CAAGACCTCCCCGAAACAGAGCTGCCTGCTGTGTTACAGCCTGTCGCCGAAGCTATGGATGCTATTGCCG
CCGCCGACCTCAGTCAAACCAGCGGCTTCGGCCCATTCGGGCCCCAAGGCATCGGCCAGTACACAACCTG
GCGGGATTTCATTTGCGCCATTGCTGATCCCCATGTCTACCACTGGCAGACCGTGATGGACGACACCGTG
TCCGCCAGCGTAGCTCAAGCCCTGGACGAACTGATGCTGTGGGCCGAAGACTGTCCCGAGGTGCGCCACC
TCGTCCATGCCGACTTCGGCAGCAACAACGTCCTGACCGACAACGGCCGCATCACCGCCGTAATCGACTG
GTCCGAAGCTATGTTCGGGGACAGTCAGTACGAGGTGGCCAACATCTTCTTCTGGCGGCCCTGGCTGGCT
TGCATGGAGCAGCAGACTCGCTACTTCGAGCGCCGGCATCCCGAGCTGGCCGGCAGCCCTCGTCTGCGAG
CCTACATGCTGCGCATCGGCCTGGATCAGCTCTACCAGAGCCTCGTGGACGGCAACTTCGACGATGCTGC
CTGGGCTCAAGGCCGCTGCGATGCCATCGTCCGCAGCGGGGCCGGCACCGTCGGTCGCACACAAATCGCT
CGCCGGAGCGCAGCCGTATGGACCGACGGCTGCGTCGAGGTGCTGGCCGACAGCGGCAACCGCCGGCCCA
GTACACGACCGCGCGCTAAGGAGGTAGGTCGAGTTTAGACTCTAGCCATCACGATGGCCGCAATAAAATA
TCTTTATTTTCATTACATCTGTGTGTTGGTTTTTTGTGTGAATCGATAGCGATAAGGATCCTCTTTGCGC
TTGCGTTTTCCCTTGTCCAGATAGCCCAGTAGCTGACATTCATCCGGGGTCAGCACCGTTTCTGCGGACT
GGCTTTCTACGTAATGGTTTCTTAGACGTCAGGTGGCACTTTTCGGGGAAATGTGCGCGGAACCCCTATT
TGTTTATTTTTCTAAATACATTCAAATATGTATCCGCTCATGAGACAATAACCCTGATAAATGCTTCAAT
AATATTGAAAAAGGAAGAGTATGAGTATTCAACATTTCCGTGTCGCCCTTATTCCCTTTTTTGCGGCATT
TTGCCTTCCTGTTTTTGCTCACCCAGAAACGCTGGTGAAAGTAAAAGATGCTGAAGATCAGTTGGGTGCA
CGAGTGGGTTACATCGAACTGGATCTCAACAGCGGTAAGATCCTTGAGAGTTTTCGCCCCGAAGAACGTT
TTCCAATGATGAGCACTTTCAAAGTTCTGCTATGTGGCGCGGTATTATCCCGTATTGACGCCGGGCAAGA
GCAACTCGGTCGCCGCATACACTATTCTCAGAATGACTTGGTTGAGTACTCACCAGTCACAGAAAAGCAT
CTTACGGATGGCATGACAGTAAGAGAATTATGCAGTGCTGCCATAACCATGAGTGATAACACTGCGGCCA
ACTTACTTCTGACAACTATCGGAGGACCGAAGGAGCTAACCGCTTTTTTGCACAACATGGGGGATCATGT
AACTCGCCTTGATCGTTGGGAACCGGAGCTGAATGAAGCCATACCAAACGACGAGCGTGACACCACGATG
CCTGTAGCAATGGCAACAACGTTGCGCAAACTATTAACTGGCGAACTACTTACTCTAGCTTCCCGGCAAC
AATTAATAGACTGGATGGAGGCGGATAAAGTTGCAGGACCACTTCTGCGCTCGGCCCTTCCGGCTGGCTG
GTTTATTGCTGATAAATCTGGAGCCGGTGAGCGTGGGTCTCGCGGTATCATTGCAGCACTGGGGCCAGAT
GGTAAGCCCTCCCGTATCGTAGTTATCTACACGACGGGGAGTCAGGCAACTATGGATGAACGAAATAGAC
AGATCGCTGAGATAGGTGCCTCACTGATTAAGCATTGGTAATTCGAAATGACCGACCAAGCGACGCCCAA
CCGGTATCAGCTCACTCAAAGGCGGTAATACGGTTATCCACAGAATCAGGGGATAACGCAGGAAAGAACA
TGTGAGCAAAAGGCCAGCAAAAGGCCAGGAACCGTAAAAAGGCCGCGTTGCTGGCGTTTTTCCATAGGCT
CCGCCCCCCTGACGAGCATCACAAAAATCGACGCTCAAGTCAGAGGTGGCGAAACCCGACAGGACTATAA
AGATACCAGGCGTTTCCCCCTGGAAGCTCCCTCGTGCGCTCTCCTGTTCCGACCCTGCCGCTTACCGGAT
ACCTGTCCGCCTTTCTCCCTTCGGGAAGCGTGGCGCTTTCTCATAGCTCACGCTGTAGGTATCTCAGTTC
GGTGTAGGTCGTTCGCTCCAAGCTGGGCTGTGTGCACGAACCCCCCGTTCAGCCCGACCGCTGCGCCTTA
TCCGGTAACTATCGTCTTGAGTCCAACCCGGTAAGACACGACTTATCGCCACTGGCAGCAGCCACTGGTA
ACAGGATTAGCAGAGCGAGGTATGTAGGCGGTGCTACAGAGTTCTTGAAGTGGTGGCCTAACTACGGCTA
CACTAGAAGGACAGTATTTGGTATCTGCGCTCTGCTGAAGCCAGTTACCTTCGGAAAAAGAGTTGGTAGC
TCTTGATCCGGCAAACAAACCACCGCTGGTAGCGGTGGTTTTTTTGTTTGCAAGCAGCAGATTACGCGCA
GAAAAAAAGGATTTCAAGAAGATCCTTTGATCTTTTCTACGGGGTCTGACGCTCAGTGGAACGAAAACTC
ACGTTAAGGGATTTTGGTCATGAGATTATCAAAAAGGATCTTCACCTAGATCCTTTTATAGTCCGGAAAT
ACAGGAACGCACGCTGGATGGCCCTTCGCTGGGATGGTGAAACCATGAAAAATGGCAGCTTCAGTGGATT
AAGTGGGGGTAATGTGGCCTGTACCCTCTGGTTGCATAGGTATTCATACGGTTAAAATTTATCAGGCGCG
ATTGCGGCAGTTTTTCGGGTGGTTTGTTGCCATTTTTACCTGTCTGCTGCCGTGATCGCGCTGAACGCGT
TTTAGCGGTGCGTACAATTAAGGGATTATGGTAAATCCACTTACTGTCTGCCCTCGTAGCCATCGAGATA
AACCGCAGTACTCCGGCCACGATGCGTCCGGCGTAGAGGATCGAGATCT
Features (pLannotate 1.2.2; 21 found; start..end, strand, type, name):
    140..517     +  enhancer       CMV enhancer: human cytomegalovirus immediate early enhancer
    519..718     +  promoter       CMV promoter: human cytomegalovirus (CMV) immediate early promoter
    857..989     +  intron         chimeric intron: chimera between introns from human β-globin and immunoglobulin heavy chain genes
   1033..1051    +  promoter       T7 promoter: promoter for bacteriophage T7 RNA polymerase
   1065..1577    +  CDS            Nluc: NanoLuc® luciferase human codon-optimized
   1599..3188    +  CDS            RBM39: RBM39_HUMAN - Also known as HCC1 From Homo sapiens (Human).
   3197..3252    +  misc_feature   MCS: pUC18/19 multiple cloning site
   3259..3308    +  CDS            SET1 (fragment): solubility-enhancement tag derived from T7 phage gene 10B
   3316..3335    +  terminator     T7 terminator (fragment): transcription terminator for bacteriophage T7 RNA polymerase
   3357..3478    -  polyA_signal   SV40 poly(A) signal: SV40 polyadenylation signal
   3501..3569    -  CDS            large T antigen (fragment): large T antigen from SV40 (simian virus 40)
   3574..3606    +  rep_origin     M13 ori (fragment): M13 bacteriophage origin of replication; arrow indicates direction of (+) strand synthesis
   3607..3658    -  misc_feature   bom (fragment): basis of mobility region from pBR322
   3723..4080    +  promoter       SV40 promoter: SV40 enhancer and early promoter
   4111..5133    +  CDS            hph: KHYB_ECOLX - Experimental evidence at protein level: Swiss-Prot protein existence level 1. The aminoglycoside phosphotransferases achieve inactivation of their antibiotic substrates by phosphorylation. Only phosphorylates hygromycin and closely related compounds such as demethyl analogs and destomycin. From Escherichia coli.
   5172..5220    +  polyA_signal   poly(A) signal: synthetic polyadenylation signal
   5241..5333    -  CDS            tnpA (fragment): TN5P_ECOLX - Also known as tnp. Experimental evidence at protein level: Swiss-Prot protein existence level 1. Mediates transposition of transposon Tn5 by a 'cut and paste' mechanism. First, the monomeric transposase binds the 19 bp inverted DNA repeats flanking the transposon. Then, dimerization of the DNA- bound transposase creates a synaptic DNA complex. After nicking of the first DNA strand, excision of the transposon proceeds through a series of intermediates. The transposase then mediates the insertion of the transposon at a new site by strand transfer. The activity of the wild- type tran
   5376..5480    +  promoter       AmpR promoter: bla
   5481..6341    +  CDS            AmpR: β-lactamase; bla; confers resistance to ampicillin, carbenicillin, and related antibiotics
   6499..7087    -  rep_origin     ori: high-copy-number ColE1/pMB1/pBR322/pUC origin of replication
   7203..7486    +  misc_feature   cer region: ColE1-derived recombination site that helps to maintain plasmids as monomers
