[The description below was written by a language model from this plasmid's Addgene catalogue record and pLannotate feature annotations shown in this document.]
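Description:
NanoLuc-RBM39 Vector is a 7.5 kb mammalian expression plasmid, built on the pFN31A Nluc CMV-neo Flexi backbone, that produces human RBM39 (also known as CAPER, CAPERalpha, HCC1 or RNPC2) fused at its N terminus to NanoLuc luciferase. It is propagated in E. coli as a high-copy plasmid through a ColE1/pUC-type origin and selected with ampicillin via the bla gene. A ColE1-derived cer site is also annotated, which helps keep the plasmid monomeric during growth.

The expression cassette starts with the CMV immediate-early enhancer and promoter, followed by a chimeric β-globin/immunoglobulin intron that generally improves transcript processing and expression. A T7 promoter sits just upstream of the coding region and could support in vitro transcription or cell-free expression. The human codon-optimized Nluc open reading frame is followed, after a short linker region, by the wild-type RBM39 coding sequence (no mutations recorded), and the transcript ends at an SV40 polyadenylation signal. A second cassette, consisting of the SV40 enhancer/early promoter, the hph hygromycin phosphotransferase gene and a synthetic poly(A) signal, allows selection of stably transfected mammalian cells. The backbone name says "neo", but both the catalogue field and the sequenced features point to hygromycin as the mammalian marker. Several short annotated fragments (SET1, T7 terminator, large T antigen, M13 ori, bom, tnpA) appear to be backbone remnants or partial matches rather than functional parts.

The stated purpose is CMV-driven expression of the NanoLuc-RBM39 fusion in mammalian cells. Such a luminescent fusion generally allows the tagged protein to be detected or quantified by luminescence, but the record does not name a specific assay.
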