Addgene plasmid #238729: NanoLuc-RBM39 Vector
Purpose: Express NanoLuc-RBM39 Fusion Protein in Mammalian Cells under a CMV promoter
Depositing lab: Promega Corporation.
Backbone
  Vector backbone: pFN31A Nluc CMV-neo Flexi(R) Vector
  Vector type: Mammalian Expression
  Selectable markers: Hygromycin
Growth in bacteria
  Bacterial resistance: Ampicillin, 100 μg/mL
  Growth temperature: 37°C
  Growth strain: DH5alpha
  Copy number: High Copy
Gene/Insert
  Gene/Insert name: RBM39
  Species: H. sapiens (human)
  Mutation: None
  Entrez Gene: RBM39 (a.k.a. CAPER, CAPERalpha, FSAP59, HCC1, RNPC2)
  Promoter: CMV
  Tag / fusion protein: NanoLuc (R) (N terminal on backbone)
  Cloning method: Other
Terms and licenses: Academic/Nonprofit Terms; Industry Terms
How to cite: NanoLuc-RBM39 Vector was a gift from Promega Corporation (Addgene plasmid # 238729 ; http://n2t.net/addgene:238729 ; RRID:Addgene_238729)
